Addgene plasmid #231882: pDest17_Gcn4 StoL
Purpose: Bacterial expression of N-terminally 6His tagged Gcn4 StoL
Depositing lab: Aseem Ansari & Tanja Mittag. Depositing organization: St. Jude Children's Research Hospital. Publication: Reconciling competing models on the roles of condensates and soluble complexes in transcription factor function. Bremer A, Lang WH, Kempen RP, Sweta K, Taylor AB, Borgia MB, Ansari AZ, Mittag T. bioRxiv [Preprint]. 2024 Nov 22:2024.11.21.624739. doi: 10.1101/2024.11.21.624739. PubMed 39605529.
Backbone
  Vector backbone: pDest17
  Backbone manufacturer: Invtirogen
  Vector type: Bacterial Expression
Growth in bacteria
  Bacterial resistance: Ampicillin, 100 μg/mL
  Growth temperature: 37°C
  Growth strain: DH5alpha
  Copy number: Low Copy
Gene/Insert
  Gene/Insert name: Gcn4 StoL
  Species: S. cerevisiae (budding yeast)
  Mutation: S104L, S117L, S136L, S144L
  Promoter: T7
  Tag / fusion protein: 6xHis, TEV cleavage site (N terminal on backbone)
  Cloning method: Gateway Cloning
Terms and licenses: Academic/Nonprofit Terms; Industry Terms: Not Available to Industry
Depositor comments: The depositing lab recommends using BL21_pLysS strain for protein expression and purification. Please visit https://doi.org/10.1101/2024.11.21.624739 for bioRxiv preprint.
How to cite: pDest17_Gcn4 StoL was a gift from Aseem Ansari & Tanja Mittag (Addgene plasmid # 231882 ; http://n2t.net/addgene:231882 ; RRID:Addgene_231882)
