[The description below was written by a language model from this plasmid's Addgene catalogue record and pLannotate feature annotations shown in this document.]
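Description:
pDest17_Gcn4 StoL is a bacterial expression plasmid built on the pDEST17 Gateway destination backbone, made for producing a mutant form of the budding yeast transcription factor Gcn4 in E. coli. The backbone is pBR322-derived. It carries a ColE1/pMB1-type origin together with the rop gene and the bom mobilisation region, consistent with the low copy number given in the record. Selection is by ampicillin resistance through β-lactamase expressed from its own promoter. The feature table also shows fragments of the tetracycline efflux gene and its promoter. These are non-functional pBR322 remnants, not a usable marker.

The expression cassette is driven by the T7 promoter, followed by the phage T7 gene 10 ribosome binding site, and ends at a T7 terminator, so transcription depends on a host that supplies T7 RNA polymerase. The depositors recommend a BL21 pLysS strain for this. Translation begins with an N-terminal polyhistidine tag (6xHis in the record), reads through the attB1 site left by Gateway recombination, and continues into the Gcn4 coding sequence, which is closed by attB2. The catalogue also lists a TEV protease cleavage site for tag removal, although it is not annotated separately in the feature table. The annotated GCN4 match spans only about 350 nt, which suggests the insert encodes a portion of the protein, but the record does not define the boundaries. The "StoL" variant carries four serine-to-leucine substitutions: S104L, S117L, S136L and S144L.

The construct is intended for expression and affinity purification of recombinant Gcn4 StoL. The associated study examines the roles of condensates and soluble complexes in transcription factor function.
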