Features (pLannotate 1.2.2; 17 found; start..end, strand, type, name):
     21..39      +  promoter       T7 promoter: promoter for bacteriophage T7 RNA polymerase
     71..93      +  RBS            RBS: efficient ribosome binding site from bacteriophage T7 gene 10 (Olins and Rangwala, 1989)
    111..131     +  CDS            8xHis (fragment): 8xHis affinity tag
    140..164     +  protein_bind   attB1: mutant version of attB; recombination site for the Gateway® BP reaction BP Clonase™
    179..526     +  CDS            GCN4 (fragment): GCN4_YEAST - Also known as AAS101 From Saccharomyces cerevisiae (strain ATCC 204508 / S288c) (Baker's yeast).
    531..555     -  protein_bind   attB2: mutant version of attB; recombination site for the Gateway® BP reaction BP Clonase™
    565..614     +  CDS            SET1 (fragment): solubility-enhancement tag derived from T7 phage gene 10B
    622..669     +  terminator     T7 terminator: transcription terminator for bacteriophage T7 RNA polymerase
    695..987     -  CDS            TcR (fragment): tetracycline efflux protein; tet; confers resistance to tetracycline
   1035..1063    -  promoter       tet promoter: E. coli promoter for tetracycline efflux protein gene
   1176..1280    +  promoter       AmpR promoter: bla
   1281..2141    +  CDS            AmpR: β-lactamase; bla; confers resistance to ampicillin, carbenicillin, and related antibiotics
   2312..2900    +  rep_origin     ori: high-copy-number ColE1/pMB1/pBR322/pUC origin of replication
   3086..3225    -  misc_feature   bom: basis of mobility region from pBR322
   3327..3518    -  CDS            rop: Rop protein, which maintains plasmids at low copy number; rop
   3535..3915    +  CDS            YPB1_ECOLX: Protein predicted: Swiss-Prot protein existence level 4. From Escherichia coli.
   4157..5061    -  CDS            TcR (fragment): tetracycline efflux protein; tet; confers resistance to tetracycline
>Addgene plasmid #231882 | pDest17_Gcn4 StoL | addgene full sequence | sequence record 465540 | Addgene NGS Result
AGATCTCGATCCCGCGAAATTAATACGACTCACTATAGGGAGACCACAACGGTTTCCCTCTAGAAATAAT
TTTGTTTAACTTTAAGAAGGAGATATACATATGTCGTACTACCATCACCATCACCATCACCTCGAATCAA
CAAGTTTGTACAAAAAAGCAGGCTTCGAGAACCTGTATTTTCAGGGTAGCAGCACCGATCTGACCCCGAT
GTTTGAATATGAAAATCTGGAAGATAACCTGAAAGAATGGACCAGCCTGTTTGATAATGATATTCCGGTT
ACCACCGATGATGTTCTGCTGGCAGATAAAGCAATTGAATTAGGTAGCGGTAGCGGTTCAGGTAGTCCGG
AAAGCAGCGATCCGGCAGCACTGAAACGTGCCCGTAATACCGAAGCAGCACGTCGTAGCCGTGCACGTAA
ACTGCAGCGTATGAAACAGTTAGAAGATAAGGTTGAAGAACTGCTGTGCAAAAACTATCACCTGGAAAAT
GAAGTTGCCCGTCTGAAAAAGCTGGTTGGTGAACGTTAAGACCCAGCTTTCTTGTACAAAGTGGTTGATT
CGAGGCTGCTAACAAAGCCCGAAAGGAAGCTGAGTTGGCTGCTGCCACCGCTGAGCAATAACTAGCATAA
CCCCTTGGGGCCTCTAAACGGGTCTTGAGGGGTTTTTTGCTGAAAGGAGGAACTATATCCGGATATCCAC
AGGACGGGTGTGGTCGCCATGATCGCGTAGTCGATAGTGGCTCCAAGTAGCGAAGCGAGCAGGACTGGGC
GGCGGCCAAAGCGGTCGGACAGTGCTCCGAGAACGGGTGCGCATAGAAATTGCATCAACGCATATAGCGC
TAGCAGCACGCCATAGTGACTGGCGATGCTGTCGGAATGGACGATATCCCGCAAGAGGCCCGGCAGTACC
GGCATAACCAAGCCTATGCCTACAGCATCCAGGGTGACGGTGCCGAGGATGACGATGAGCGCATTGTTAG
ATTTCATACACGGTGCCTGACTGCGTTAGCAATTTAACTGTGATAAACTACCGCATTAAAGCTTATCGAT
GATAAGCTGTCAAACATGAGAATTCTTGAAGACGAAAGGGCCTCGTGATACGCCTATTTTTATAGGTTAA
TGTCATGATAATAATGGTTTCTTAGACGTCAGGTGGCACTTTTCGGGGAAATGTGCGCGGAACCCCTATT
TGTTTATTTTTCTAAATACATTCAAATATGTATCCGCTCATGAGACAATAACCCTGATAAATGCTTCAAT
AATATTGAAAAAGGAAGAGTATGAGTATTCAACATTTCCGTGTCGCCCTTATTCCCTTTTTTGCGGCATT
TTGCCTTCCTGTTTTTGCTCACCCAGAAACGCTGGTGAAAGTAAAAGATGCTGAAGATCAGTTGGGTGCA
CGAGTGGGTTACATCGAACTGGATCTCAACAGCGGTAAGATCCTTGAGAGTTTTCGCCCCGAAGAACGTT
TTCCAATGATGAGCACTTTTAAAGTTCTGCTATGTGGCGCGGTATTATCCCGTGTTGACGCCGGGCAAGA
GCAACTCGGTCGCCGCATACACTATTCTCAGAATGACTTGGTTGAGTACTCACCAGTCACAGAAAAGCAT
CTTACGGATGGCATGACAGTAAGAGAATTATGCAGTGCTGCCATAACCATGAGTGATAACACTGCGGCCA
ACTTACTTCTGACAACGATCGGAGGACCGAAGGAGCTAACCGCTTTTTTGCACAACATGGGGGATCATGT
AACTCGCCTTGATCGTTGGGAACCGGAGCTGAATGAAGCCATACCAAACGACGAGCGTGACACCACGATG
CCTGCAGCAATGGCAACAACGTTGCGCAAACTATTAACTGGCGAACTACTTACTCTAGCTTCCCGGCAAC
AATTAATAGACTGGATGGAGGCGGATAAAGTTGCAGGACCACTTCTGCGCTCGGCCCTTCCGGCTGGCTG
GTTTATTGCTGATAAATCTGGAGCCGGTGAGCGTGGGTCTCGCGGTATCATTGCAGCACTGGGGCCAGAT
GGTAAGCCCTCCCGTATCGTAGTTATCTACACGACGGGGAGTCAGGCAACTATGGATGAACGAAATAGAC
AGATCGCTGAGATAGGTGCCTCACTGATTAAGCATTGGTAACTGTCAGACCAAGTTTACTCATATATACT
TTAGATTGATTTAAAACTTCATTTTTAATTTAAAAGGATCTAGGTGAAGATCCTTTTTGATAATCTCATG
ACCAAAATCCCTTAACGTGAGTTTTCGTTCCACTGAGCGTCAGACCCCGTAGAAAAGATCAAAGGATCTT
CTTGAGATCCTTTTTTTCTGCGCGTAATCTGCTGCTTGCAAACAAAAAAACCACCGCTACCAGCGGTGGT
TTGTTTGCCGGATCAAGAGCTACCAACTCTTTTTCCGAAGGTAACTGGCTTCAGCAGAGCGCAGATACCA
AATACTGTCCTTCTAGTGTAGCCGTAGTTAGGCCACCACTTCAAGAACTCTGTAGCACCGCCTACATACC
TCGCTCTGCTAATCCTGTTACCAGTGGCTGCTGCCAGTGGCGATAAGTCGTGTCTTACCGGGTTGGACTC
AAGACGATAGTTACCGGATAAGGCGCAGCGGTCGGGCTGAACGGGGGGTTCGTGCACACAGCCCAGCTTG
GAGCGAACGACCTACACCGAACTGAGATACCTACAGCGTGAGCTATGAGAAAGCGCCACGCTTCCCGAAG
GGAGAAAGGCGGACAGGTATCCGGTAAGCGGCAGGGTCGGAACAGGAGAGCGCACGAGGGAGCTTCCAGG
GGGAAACGCCTGGTATCTTTATAGTCCTGTCGGGTTTCGCCACCTCTGACTTGAGCGTCGATTTTTGTGA
TGCTCGTCAGGGGGGCGGAGCCTATGGAAAAACGCCAGCAACGCGGCCTTTTTACGGTTCCTGGCCTTTT
GCTGGCCTTTTGCTCACATGTTCTTTCCTGCGTTATCCCCTGATTCTGTGGATAACCGTATTACCGCCTT
TGAGTGAGCTGATACCGCTCGCCGCAGCCGAACGACCGAGCGCAGCGAGTCAGTGAGCGAGGAAGCGGAA
GAGCGCCTGATGCGGTATTTTCTCCTTACGCATCTGTGCGGTATTTCACACCGCAATGGTGCACTCTCAG
TACAATCTGCTCTGATGCCGCATAGTTAAGCCAGTATACACTCCGCTATCGCTACGTGACTGGGTCATGG
CTGCGCCCCGACACCCGCCAACACCCGCTGACGCGCCCTGACGGGCTTGTCTGCTCCCGGCATCCGCTTA
CAGACAAGCTGTGACCGTCTCCGGGAGCTGCATGTGTCAGAGGTTTTCACCGTCATCACCGAAACGCGCG
AGGCAGCTGCGGTAAAGCTCATCAGCGTGGTCGTGAAGCGATTCACAGATGTCTGCCTGTTCATCCGCGT
CCAGCTCGTTGAGTTTCTCCAGAAGCGTTAATGTCTGGCTTCTGATAAAGCGGGCCATGTTAAGGGCGGT
TTTTTCCTGTTTGGTCACTGATGCCTCCGTGTAAGGGGGATTTCTGTTCATGGGGGTAATGATACCGATG
AAACGAGAGAGGATGCTCACGATACGGGTTACTGATGATGAACATGCCCGGTTACTGGAACGTTGTGAGG
GTAAACAACTGGCGGTATGGATGCGGCGGGACCAGAGAAAAATCACTCAGGGTCAATGCCAGCGCTTCGT
TAATACAGATGTAGGTGTTCCACAGGGTAGCCAGCAGCATCCTGCGATGCAGATCCGGAACATAATGGTG
CAGGGCGCTGACTTCCGCGTTTCCAGACTTTACGAAACACGGAAACCGAAGACCATTCATGTTGTTGCTC
AGGTCGCAGACGTTTTGCAGCAGCAGTCGCTTCACGTTCGCTCGCGTATCGGTGATTCATTCTGCTAACC
AGTAAGGCAACCCCGCCAGCCTAGCCGGGTCCTCAACGACAGGAGCACGATCATGCGCACCCGTGGCCAG
GACCCAACGCTGCCCGAGATGCGCCGCGTGCGGCTGCTGGAGATGGCGGACGCGATGGATATGTTCTGCC
AAGGGTTGGTTTGCGCATTCACAGTTCTCCGCAAGAATTGATTGGCTCCAATTCTTGGAGTGGTGAATCC
GTTAGCGAGGTGCCGCCGGCTTCCATTCAGGTCGAGGTGGCCCGGCTCCATGCACCGCGACGCAACGCGG
GGAGGCAGACAAGGTATAGGGCGGCGCCTACAATCCATGCCAACCCGTTCCATGTGCTCGCCGAGGCGGC
ATAAATCGCCGTGACGATCAGCGGTCCAATGATCGAAGTTAGGCTGGTAAGAGCCGCGAGCGATCCTTGA
AGCTGTCCCTGATGGTCGTCATCTACCTGCCTGGACAGCATGGCCTGCAACGCGGGCATCCCGATGCCGC
CGGAAGCGAGAAGAATCATAATGGGGAAGGCCATCCAGCCTCGCGTCGCGAACGCCAGCAAGACGTAGCC
CAGCGCGTCGGCCGCCATGCCGGCGATAATGGCCTGCTTCTCGCCGAAACGTTTGGTGGCGGGACCAGTG
ACGAAGGCTTGAGCGAGGGCGTGCAAGATTCCGAATACCGCAAGCGACAGGCCGATCATCGTCGCGCTCC
AGCGAAAGCGGTCCTCGCCGAAAATGACCCAGAGCGCTGCCGGCACCTGTCCTACGAGTTGCATGATAAA
GAAGACAGTCATAAGTGCGGCGACGATAGTCATGCCCCGCGCCCACCGGAAGGAGCTGACTGGGTTGAAG
GCTCTCAAGGGCATCGGTCGATCGACGCTCTCCCTTATGCGACTCCTGCATTAGGAAGCAGCCCAGTAGT
AGGTTGAGGCCGTTGAGCACCGCCGCCGCAAGGAATGGTGCATGCAAGGAGATGGCGCCCAACAGTCCCC
CGGCCACGGGGCCTGCCACCATACCCACGCCGAAACAAGCGCTCATGAGCCCGAAGTGGCGAGCCCGATC
TTCCCCATCGGTGATGTCGGCGATATAGGCGCCAGCAACCGCACCTGTGGCGCCGGTGATGCCGGCCACG
ATGCGTCCGGCGTAGAGGATCG
