>Addgene plasmid #231882 | pDest17_Gcn4 StoL | depositor partial sequence | sequence record 455713 | Orf Sequence
GGTAGCAGCACCGATCTGACCCCGATGTTTGAATATGAAAATCTGGAAGATAACCTGAAAGAATGGACCA
GCCTGTTTGATAATGATATTCCGGTTACCACCGATGATGTTCTGCTGGCAGATAAAGCAATTGAATTAGG
TAGCGGTAGCGGTTCAGGTAGTCCGGAAAGCAGCGATCCGGCAGCACTGAAACGTGCCCGTAATACCGAA
GCAGCACGTCGTAGCCGTGCACGTAAACTGCAGCGTATGAAACAGTTAGAAGATAAGGTTGAAGAACTGC
TGTGCAAAAACTATCACCTGGAAAATGAAGTTGCCCGTCTGAAAAAGCTGGTTGGTGAACGT
